>Addgene plasmid #112994 | pFastBac His HA GNU WT | addgene full sequence | sequence record 217447 | Addgene NGS Result
G
[124 nt withheld, positions 2-125]
C
[91 nt withheld, positions 127-217]
A
[49 nt withheld, positions 219-267]
CCTTTGACGTTGGAGTCCACGTTCTT
[37 nt withheld, positions 294-330]
ACCCTATCTCGGTCTATTCTTTTGATTTATAAGGGATTTTGCCGATTTCGGCCTATTGGTTAAAAAATGA
GCTGATTTAACAAAAATTTAACGCGAATTTTAACAAAATATTAACGCTTACAATTTAGGTGGCACTTTTC
GGGGAAATGTGCGCGGAACCCCTATTTGTTTATTTTTCTAAATACATTCAAATATGTATCCGCTCATGAG
ACAATAACCCTGATAAATGCTTCAATAATATTGAAAAAGGAAGAGTATGAGTATTCAACATTTCCGTGTC
GCCCTTATTCCCTTTTTTGCGGCATTTTGCCTTCCTGTTTTTGCTCACCCAGAAACGCTGGTGAAAGTAA
AAGATGCTGAAGATCAGTTGGGTGCACGAGTGGGTTACATCGAACTGGATCTCAACAGCGGTAAGATCCT
TGAGAGTTTTCGCCCCGAAGAACGTTTTCCAATGATGAGCACTTTTAAAGTTCTGCTATGTGGCGCGGTA
TTATCCCGTATTGACGCCGGGCAAGAGCAACTCGGTCGCCGCATACACTATTCTCAGAATGACTTGGTTG
AGTACTCACCAGTCACAGAAAAGCATCTTACGGATGGCATGACAGTAAGAGAATTATGCAGTGCTGCCAT
AACCATGAGTGATAACACTGCGGCCAACTTACTTCTGACAACGATCGGAGGACCGAAGGAGCTAACCGCT
TTTTTGCACAACATGGGGGATCATGTAACTCGCCTTGATCGTTGGGAACCGGAGCTGAATGAAGCCATAC
CAAACGACGAGCGTGACACCACGATGCCTGTAGCAATGGCAACAACGTTGCGCAAACTATTAACTGGCGA
ACTACTTACTCTAGCTTCCCGGCAACAATTAATAGACTGGATGGAGGCGGATAAAGTTGCAGGACCACTT
CTGCGCTCGGCCCTTCCGGCTGGCTGGTTTATTGCTGATAAATCTGGAGCCGGTGAGCGTGGGTCTCGCG
GTATCATTGCAGCACTGGGGCCAGATGGTAAGCCCTCCCGTATCGTAGTTATCTACACGACGGGGAGTCA
GGCAACTATGGATGAACGAAATAGACAGATCGCTGAGATAGGTGCCTCACTGATTAAGCATTGGTAACTG
TCAGACCAAGTTTACTCATATATACTTTAGATTGATTTAAAACTTCATTTTTAATTTAAAAGGATCTAGG
TGAAGATCCTTTTTGATAATCTCATGACCAAAATCCCTTAACGTGAGTTTTCGTTCCACTGAGCGTCAGA
CCCCGTAGAAAAGATCAAAGGATCTTCTTGAGATCCTTTTTTTCTGCGCGTAATCTGCTGCTTGCAAACA
AAAAAACCACCGCTACCAGCGGTGGTTTGTTTGCCGGATCAAGAGCTACCAACTCTTTTTCCGAAGGTAA
CTGGCTTCAGCAGAGCGCAGATACCAAATACTGTTCTTCTAGTGTAGCCGTAGTTAGGCCACCACTTCAA
GAACTCTGTAGCACCGCCTACATACCTCGCTCTGCTAATCCTGTTACCAGTGGCTGCTGCCAGTGGCGAT
AAGTCGTGTCTTACCGGGTTGGACTCAAGACGATAGTTACCGGATAAGGCGCAGCGGTCGGGCTGAACGG
GGGGTTCGTGCACACAGCCCAGCTTGGAGCGAACGACCTACACCGAACTGAGATACCTACAGCGTGAGCT
ATGAGAAAGCGCCACGCTTCCCGAAGGGAGAAAGGCGGACAGGTATCCGGTAAGCGGCAGGGTCGGAACA
GGAGAGCGCACGAGGGAGCTTCCAGGGGGAAACGCCTGGTATCTTTATAGTCCTGTCGGGTTTCGCCACC
TCTGACTTGAGCGTCGATTTTTGTGATGCTCGTCAGGGGGGCGGAGCCTATGGAAAAACGCCAGCAACGC
GGCCTTTTTACGGTTCCTGGCCTTTTGCTGGCCTTTTGCTCACATGTTCTTTCCTGCGTTATCCCCTGAT
TCTGTGGATAACCGTATTACCGCCTTTGAGTGAGCTGATACCGCTCGCCGCAGCCGAACGACCGAGCGCA
GCGAGTCAGTGAGCGAGGAAGCGGAAGAGCGCCTGATGCGGTATTTTCTCCTTACGCATCTGTGCGGTAT
TTCACACCGCATAGACCAGCCGCGTAACCTGGCAAAATCGGTTACGGTTGAGTAATAAATGGATGCCCTG
CGTAAGCGGGTGTGGGCGGACAATAAAGTCTTAAACTGAACAAAATAGATCTAAACTATGACAATAAAGT
CTTAAACTAGACAGAATAGTTGTAAACTGAAATCAGTCCAGTTATGCTGTGAAAAAGCATACTGGACTTT
TGTTATGGCTAAAGCAAACTCTTCATTTTCTGAAGTGCAAATTGCCCGTCGTATTAAAGAGGGGCGTGGC
CAAGGGCATGGTAAAGACTATATTCGCGGCGTTGTGACAATTTACCGAACAACTCCGCGGCCGGGAAGCC
GATCTCGGCTTGAACGAATTGTTAGGTGGCGGTACTTGGGTCGATATCAAAGTGCATCACTTCTTCCCGT
ATGCCCAACTTTGTATAGAGAGCCACTGCGGGATCGTCACCGTAATCTGCTTGCACGTAGATCACATAAG
CACCAAGCGCGTTGGCCTCATGCTTGAGGAGATTGATGAGCGCGGTGGCAATGCCCTGCCTCCGGTGCTC
GCCGGAGACTGCGAGATCATAGATATAGATCTCACTACGCGGCTGCTCAAACTTGGGCAGAACGTAAGCC
GCGAGAGCGCCAACAACCGCTTCTTGGTCGAAGGCAGCAAGCGCGATGAATGTCTTACTACGGAGCAAGT
TCCCGAGGTAATCGGAGTCCGGCTGATGTTGGGAGTAGGTGGCTACGTCTCCGAACTCACGACCGAAAAG
ATCAAGAGCAGCCCGCATGGATTTGACTTGGTCAGGGCCGAGCCTACATGTGCGAATGATGCCCATACTT
GAGCCACCTAACTTTGTTTTAGGGCGACTGCCCTGCTGCGTAACATCGTTGCTGCTCCATAACATCAAAC
ATCGACCCACGGCGTAACGCGCTTGCTGCTTGGATGCCCGAGGCATAGACTGTACAAAAAAACAGTCATA
ACAAGCCATGAAAACCGCCACTGCGCCGTTACCACCGCTGCGTTCGGTCAAGGTTCTGGACCAGTTGCGT
GAGCGCATACGCTACTTGCATTACAGTTTACGAACCGAACAGGCTTATGTCAACTGGGTTCGTGCCTTCA
TCCGTTTCCACGGTGTGCGTCACCCGGCAACCTTGGGCAGCAGCGAAGTCGAGGCATTTCTGTCCTGGCT
GGCGAACGAGCGCAAGGTTTCGGTCTCCACGCATCGTCAGGCATTGGCGGCCTTGCTGTTCTTCTACGGC
AAGGTGCTGTGCACGGATCTGCCCTGGCTTCAGGAGATCGGAAGACCTCGGCCGTCGCGGCGCTTGCCGG
TGGTGCTGACCCCGGATGAAGTGGTTCGCATCCTCGGTTTTCTGGAAGGCGAGCATCGTTTGTTCGCCCA
GGACTCTAGCTATAGTTCTAGTGGTTGGCTACGTATACTCCGGAATATTAATAGATCATGGAGATAATTA
AAATGATAACCATCTCGCAAATAAATAAGTATTTTACTGTTTTCGTAACAGTTTTGTAATAAAAAAACCT
ATAAATATTCCGGATTATTCATACCGTCCCACCATCGGGCGCGGATCTATGAGAGGATCGCATCACCATC
ATCACCACCATCACCATCATGCCATGGGATACCCTTATGATGTTCCAGATTACGCTTCTTTGGGATCCAT
GGAGCGCTACAATCGCGTCTATAGAGATCCCGCATCCCCACTGACCCCACTCACTCCCCTCTCCACCGAA
GCTTTTACATTCGAAGATGTCACGCCCACTGGAGGCGTTGGCAGGAAGGGTACCGCGAGATACGGACTCT
TTGGAATGCCGAAGAACAATAATCTTACGGTTCCTAACAGTCGACCGGCATTGTCCGGGTTAAAACGACT
ATCGGAATCCACTTTGCCCCGTCGATTTTCACAGAAATTTATGCGCACGCGTTCCGTATTTTCGCCCACA
AGTCAAAGTACCCTTATAAATGGGGAGACCAGGCTACTGGGAGAATCTGGAGATTCGAAACTACTGAGAA
CTAAGAGAGAAGACAGACCAAAGCCGGATATCCGACTGCAGCAGGAAACGCGGCTGAGGCAGGAGGAATC
CAAGTTGAAAAGTGCGCGAAAGATTAAAGTGGAGGACCCAAGAAGTCCCACTCCCAGTATCCATCATTCA
CGCTATAAGCCCTGCTCCCCGGTGGAGCACCCCACTTTGAGTCCTCGGGTCAAATCCCTGCTCGATCGCA
CCGGAAACGCGCATCTCACAGAGCTGTTCACGCGCCAGGAGATCGACATCGAGGTGCTCATCCAAATGAC
CCTGGAGGACTTGGCGGCACTGGGCGTTCGCGGCGCCCGGGAGATCCGATTGGCCATGAATATTATCCAA
CTGGCCAAGCAATTCTTCTGACTCGAGACATATGTCTGCAGCTTGAGCTCGTCGACGAATTCTAATTAAT
TAACTCTGCTTTTGTGCGCGTATGTTTATGTATGTACCTCTCTCTCTATTTCTATTTTTAAACCACCCTC
TCAATAAAATAAAAATAATAAAGTATTTTTAAGGAAAAGACGTGTTTAAGCACTGACTTTATCTACTTTT
TGTACGTTTTCATTGATATAATGTGTTTTGTCTCTCCCTTTTCTACGAAAATTTCAAAAATTGACCAAAA
AAGGGAATATATATACGAAAAACTATTATATTTATATATCATAGTGTTGATAAAAAATGTTTATCCATTG
GACCGTGTATCATAGGGCCCCATAGGCCGGTACCAAGCTTGTCGAGAAGTACTAGAGGATCATAATCAGC
CATACCACATTTGTAGAGGTTTTACTTGCTTTAAAAAACCTCCCACACCTCCCCCTGAACCTGAAACATA
AAATGAATGCAATTGTTGTTGTTAACTTGTTTATTGCAGCTTATAATGGTTACAAATAAAGCAATAGCAT
CACAAATTTCACAAATAAAGCATTTTTTTCACTGCATTCTAGTTGTGGTTTGTCCAAACTCATCAATGTA
TCTTATCATGTCTGGATCTGATCACTGCTTGAGCCTAGGAGATCCGAACCAGATAAGTGAAATCTAGTTC
CAAACTATTTTGTCATTTTTAATTTTCGTATTAGCTTACGACGCTACACCCAGTTCCCATCTATTTTGTC
ACTCTTCCCTAAATAATCCTTAAAAACTCCATTTCCACCCCTCCCAGTTCCCAACTATTTTGTCCGCCCA
CAGCGGGGCATTTTTCTTCCTGTTATGTTTTTAATCAAACATCCTGCCAACTCCATGTGACAAACCGTCA
TCTTCGGCTACTTTTTCTCTGTCACAGAATGAAAATTTTTCTGTCATCTCTTCGTTATTAATGTTTGTAA
TTGACTGAATATCAACGCTTATTTGCAGCCTGAATGGCGAATGG
Features (pLannotate 1.2.2; 15 found; start..end, strand, type, name):
      2..456     +  rep_origin     f1 ori (sequence partly withheld): f1 bacteriophage origin of replication; arrow indicates direction of (+) strand synthesis
    482..586     +  promoter       AmpR promoter: bla
    587..1447    +  CDS            AmpR: β-lactamase; bla; confers resistance to ampicillin, carbenicillin, and related antibiotics
   1618..2206    +  rep_origin     ori: high-copy-number ColE1/pMB1/pBR322/pUC origin of replication
   2392..2443    -  misc_feature   bom (fragment): basis of mobility region from pBR322
   2511..2735    -  mobile_element Tn7R: mini-Tn7 element (right end of the Tn7 transposon) Tn7
   2802..3335    -  CDS            GmR: gentamycin acetyltransferase; aacC1; confers resistance to gentamycin
   3505..3533    -  promoter       Pc promoter: intI1 (promoter lies within the coding sequence); class 1 integron promoter
   3511..3858    -  CDS            YPR2_ECOLX (fragment): Protein predicted: Swiss-Prot protein existence level 4. From Escherichia coli.
   3885..3976    +  promoter       polyhedrin promoter: polh from Autographa californica; promoter for the baculovirus polyhedrin gene
   4076..4096    +  CDS            3xHA (fragment): three tandem HA epitope tags
   5218..5301    +  CDS            large T antigen (fragment): large T antigen from SV40 (simian virus 40)
   5324..5458    +  polyA_signal   SV40 poly(A) signal: SV40 polyadenylation signal
   5487..5652    -  mobile_element Tn7L: mini-Tn7 element (left end of the Tn7 transposon) Tn7
   5815..5831    +  CDS            lacZα (fragment): LacZα fragment of β-galactosidase; lacZ fragment
