[The description below was written by a language model from this plasmid's Addgene catalogue record and pLannotate feature annotations shown in this document.]
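Description:
pFastBac His HA GNU WT is a baculovirus donor (transfer) plasmid built on the pFastBac backbone for producing an N-terminally His/HA-tagged, wild-type form of the Drosophila melanogaster gnu protein in insect cells. In E. coli it is maintained as a high-copy plasmid through a ColE1/pUC-type origin and selected with ampicillin via the β-lactamase gene. An f1 origin and a fragment of the pBR322 bom region are also present.

The expression cassette sits inside a mini-Tn7 element bounded by Tn7R and Tn7L. Within these ends, the Autographa californica polyhedrin promoter, a very strong late baculoviral promoter, drives the tagged gnu open reading frame, and an SV40 polyadenylation signal terminates the transcript. The annotation detects only a short HA-epitope match just downstream of the promoter. The His tag and the gnu coding sequence are not annotated, but the unannotated stretch between the HA match and the SV40 sequences is where the insert would lie. The cloning sites used are not recorded. A gentamicin acetyltransferase gene expressed from a class 1 integron Pc promoter lies in the opposite orientation within the same transposable segment.

When the plasmid is introduced into a bacmid-carrying strain such as DH10Bac, Tn7 transposition moves the cassette and gentamicin marker into the baculovirus shuttle genome. This accounts for the gentamicin and kanamycin markers listed in the record, kanamycin being the usual bacmid marker. The recombinant bacmid is then used to generate virus for protein expression in insect cells. The associated work concerns regulation of the PNG kinase complex at egg activation, which suggests the recombinant protein was made for biochemical studies in that context.
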