Addgene plasmid #112994: pFastBac His HA GNU WT
Purpose: Baculovirus expression of His/HA-tagged Drosophila gnu
Depositing lab: Terry Orr-Weaver. Depositing organization: Whitehead Institute for Biomedical Research. Publication: Control of PNG kinase, a key regulator of mRNA translation, is coupled to meiosis completion at egg activation. Hara M, Petrova B, Orr-Weaver TL. Elife. 2017 May 30;6. doi: 10.7554/eLife.22219. PubMed 28555567.
Backbone
  Vector backbone: pFastBac
  Vector type: Insect Expression
  Selectable markers: Gentamicin ; Kanamycin
Growth in bacteria
  Bacterial resistance: Ampicillin, 100 μg/mL
  Growth temperature: 37°C
  Growth strain: DH5alpha
  Growth instructions: To make baculovirus, transform DNA into DH10BAC cells.
  Copy number: High Copy
Gene/Insert
  Gene/Insert name: gnu
  Species: D. melanogaster (fly)
  Entrez Gene: gnu (a.k.a. Dmel_CG5272, CG5272, Dmel\CG5272, GNU, Gnu)
  Tag / fusion protein: His/HA (N terminal on insert)
  Cloning method: Restriction Enzyme; 5′ cloning site Unknown (unknown if destroyed); 3′ cloning site Unknown (unknown if destroyed)
  Sequencing primers: 5′ unknown
Terms and licenses: Academic/Nonprofit Terms; Industry Terms: Not Available to Industry
How to cite: pFastBac His HA GNU WT was a gift from Terry Orr-Weaver (Addgene plasmid # 112994 ; http://n2t.net/addgene:112994 ; RRID:Addgene_112994)
